>Addgene plasmid #174358 | C204 | addgene full sequence | sequence record 343585 | Addgene NGS Result
GACATTGATTATTGACTAGTTATTAATAGTAATCAATTACGGGGTCATTAGTTCATAGCCCATATATGGA
GTTCCGCGTTACATAACTTACGGTAAATGGCCCGCCTGGCTGACCGCCCAACGACCCCCGCCCATTGACG
TCAATAATGACGTATGTTCCCATAGTAACGCCAATAGGGACTTTCCATTGACGTCAATGGGTGGAGTATT
TACGGTAAACTGCCCACTTGGCAGTACATCAAGTGTATCATATGCCAAGTACGCCCCCTATTGACGTCAA
TGACGGTAAATGGCCCGCCTGGCATTATGCCCAGTACATGACCTTATGGGACTTTCCTACTTGGCAGTAC
ATCTACGTATTAGTCATCGCTATTACCATGGTGATGCGGTTTTGGCAGTACATCAATGGGCGTGGATAGC
GGTTTGACTCACGGGGATTTCCAAGTCTCCACCCCATTGACGTCAATGGGAGTTTGTTTTGGCACCAAAA
TCAACGGGACTTTCCAAAATGTCGTAACAACTCCGCCCCATTGACGCAAATGGGCGGTAGGCGTGTACGG
TGGGAGGTCTATATAAGCAGAGCTCTCCCTATCAGTGATAGAGATCTCCCTATCAGTGATAGAGATCGTC
GACGAGCTCGTTTAGTGAACCGTCAGATCGCCTGGAGACGCCATCCACGCTGTTTTGACCTCCATAGAAG
ACACCGGGACCGATCCAGCCTCCGGACTCTAGCGTTTAAACTTAAGCTTGCCGCCACCATGGATTACAAG
GATGACGACGATAAGATGAACCCCAGTGCCCCCAGCTACCCCATGGCCTCGCTCTACGTGGGGGACCTCC
ACCCCGACGTGACCGAGGCGATGCTCTACGAGAAGTTCAGCCCGGCCGGGCCCATCCTCTCCATCCGGGT
CTGCAGGGACATGATCACCCGCCGCTCCTTGGGCTACGCGTATGTGAACTTCCAGCAGCCGGCGGACGCG
GAGCGTGCTTTGGACACCATGAATTTTGATGTTATAAAGGGCAAGCCAGTACGCATCATGTGGTCTCAGC
GTGATCCATCACTTCGCAAAAGTGGAGTAGGCAACATATTCATTAAAAATCTGGATAAGTCTATAGACAA
CAAAGCACTGTATGATACATTTTCTGCTTTTGGTAACATCCTTTCATGTAAGGTGGTATGCGATGAAAAT
GGTTCCAAGGGCTATGGATTTGTACACTTTGAGACGCAGGAAGCAGCTGAAAGAGCTATTGAAAAAATGA
ATGGAATGCTCCTAAATGATCGCAAAGTATTTGTTGGACGATTTAAGTCTCGTAAAGAACGAGAAGCTGA
ACTTGGAGCTAGGGCAAAAGAATTCACCAATGTTTACATCAAGAATTTTGGAGAAGACATGGATGATGAG
CGCCTTAAGGATCTCTTTGGCAAGTTTGGGCCTGCCTTAAGTGTGAAAGTAATGACTGATGAAAGTGGAA
AATCCAAAGGATTTGGATTTGTAAGCTTTGAAAGGCATGAAGATGCACAGAAAGCTGTGGACGAAATGAA
TGGTAAGGAGCTCAATGGAAAACAAATTTATGTTGGTCGAGCTCAGAAAAAGGTGGAACGGCAGACGGAA
CTTAAGCGCAAATTTGAACAGATGAAACAAGATAGGATCACCAGATACCAGGGTGTTAATCTTTATGTGA
AAAATCTTGATGATGGTATTGATGATGAACGTCTCCGGAAAGAGTTTTCTCCATTTGGTACAATCACTAG
TGCAAAGGTTATGATGGAGGGTGGTCGCAGCAAAGGGTTTGGTTTTGTATGTTTCTCCTCCCCAGAAGAA
GCCACTAAAGCAGTTACAGAAATGAACGGTAGAATTGTGGCCACAAAGCCATTGTATGTAGCTTTAGCTC
AGCGCAAAGAAGAGCGCCAGGCTCACCTCACTAACCAGTATATGCAGAGAATGGCAAGTGTACGAGCTGT
TCCCAACCCTGTAATCAACCCCTACCAGCCAGCACCTCCTTCAGGTTACTTCATGGCAGCTATCCCACAG
ACTCAGAACCGTGCTGCATACTATCCTCCTAGCCAAATTGCTCAACTAAGACCAAGTCCTCGCTGGACTG
CTCAGGGTGCCAGACCTCATCCATTCCAAAATATGCCCGGTGCTATCCGCCCAGCTGCTCCTAGACCACC
ATTTAGTACTATGAGACCAGCTTCTTCACAGGTTCCACGAGTCATGTCAACACAGCGTGTTGCTAACACA
TCAACACAGACAATGGGTCCACGTCCTGCAGCTGCAGCCGCTGCAGCTACTCCTGCTGTCCGCACCGTTC
CACAGTATAAATATGCTGCAGGAGTTCGCAATCCTCAGCAACATCTTAATGCACAGCCACAAGTTACAAT
GCAACAGCCTGCTGTTCATGTACAAGGTCAGGAACCTTTGACTGCTTCCATGTTGGCATCTGCCCCTCCT
CAAGAGCAAAAGCAAATGTTGGGTGAACGGCTGTTTCCTCTTATTCAAGCCATGCACCCTACTCTTGCTG
GTAAAATCACTGGCATGTTGTTGGAGATTGATAATTCAGAACTTCTTCATATGCTCGAGTCTCCAGAGTC
ACTCCGTTCTAAGGTTGATGAAGCTGTAGCTGTACTACAAGCCCACCAAGCTAAAGAGGCTGCCCAGAAA
GCAGTTAACAGTGCCACCGGTGTTCCAACTGTTTAACGCTCGAGTCTAGAGGGCCCGTTTAAACCCGCTG
ATCAGCCTCGACTGTGCCTTCTAGTTGCCAGCCATCTGTTGTTTGCCCCTCCCCCGTGCCTTCCTTGACC
CTGGAAGGTGCCACTCCCACTGTCCTTTCCTAATAAAATGAGGAAATTGCATCGCATTGTCTGAGTAGGT
GTCATTCTATTCTGGGGGGTGGGGTGGGGCAGGACAGCAAGGGGGAGGATTGGGAAGACAATAGCAGGCA
TGCTGGGGATGCGGTGGGCTCTATGGCTTCTGAGGCGGAAAGAACCAGCTGGGGCTCTAGGGGGTATCCC
C
[124 nt withheld, positions 3012-3135]
C
[91 nt withheld, positions 3137-3227]
AGGGTGATGGTTCACGTACCTAGAAGTTCCTATTCCGAAGTTCCTATTCTCTAGAAAGTATAGGAACTTC
CTTGGCCAAAAAGCCTGAACTCACCGCGACGTCTGTCGAGAAGTTTCTGATCGAAAAGTTCGACAGCGTC
TCCGACCTGATGCAGCTCTCGGAGGGCGAAGAATCTCGTGCTTTCAGCTTCGATGTAGGAGGGCGTGGAT
ATGTCCTGCGGGTAAATAGCTGCGCCGATGGTTTCTACAAAGATCGTTATGTTTATCGGCACTTTGCATC
GGCCGCGCTCCCGATTCCGGAAGTGCTTGACATTGGGGAATTCAGCGAGAGCCTGACCTATTGCATCTCC
CGCCGTGCACAGGGTGTCACGTTGCAAGACCTGCCTGAAACCGAACTGCCCGCTGTTCTGCAGCCGGTCG
CGGAGGCCATGGATGCGATCGCTGCGGCCGATCTTAGCCAGACGAGCGGGTTCGGCCCATTCGGACCGCA
AGGAATCGGTCAATACACTACATGGCGTGATTTCATATGCGCGATTGCTGATCCCCATGTGTATCACTGG
CAAACTGTGATGGACGACACCGTCAGTGCGTCCGTCGCGCAGGCTCTCGATGAGCTGATGCTTTGGGCCG
AGGACTGCCCCGAAGTCCGGCACCTCGTGCACGCGGATTTCGGCTCCAACAATGTCCTGACGGACAATGG
CCGCATAACAGCGGTCATTGACTGGAGCGAGGCGATGTTCGGGGATTCCCAATACGAGGTCGCCAACATC
TTCTTCTGGAGGCCGTGGTTGGCTTGTATGGAGCAGCAGACGCGCTACTTCGAGCGGAGGCATCCGGAGC
TTGCAGGATCGCCGCGGCTCCGGGCGTATATGCTCCGCATTGGTCTTGACCAACTCTATCAGAGCTTGGT
TGACGGCAATTTCGATGATGCAGCTTGGGCGCAGGGTCGATGCGACGCAATCGTCCGATCCGGAGCCGGG
ACTGTCGGGCGTACACAAATCGCCCGCAGAAGCGCGGCCGTCTGGACCGATGGCTGTGTAGAAGTACTCG
CCGATAGTGGAAACCGACGCCCCAGCACTCGTCCGAGGGCAAAGGAATAGCACGTACTACGAGATTTCGA
TTCCACCGCCGCCTTCTATGAAAGGTTGGGCTTCGGAATCGTTTTCCGGGACGCCGGCTGGATGATCCTC
CAGCGCGGGGATCTCATGCTGGAGTTCTTCGCCCACCCCAACTTGTTTATTGCAGCTTATAATGGTTACA
AATAAAGCAATAGCATCACAAATTTCACAAATAAAGCATTTTTTTCACTGCATTCTAGTTGTGGTTTGTC
CAAACTCATCAATGTATCTTATCATGTCTGTATACCGTCGACCTCTAGCTAGAGCTTGGCGTAATCATGG
TCATAGCTGTTTCCTGTGTGAAATTGTTATCCGCTCACAATTCCACACAACATACGAGCCGGAAGCATAA
AGTGTAAAGCCTGGGGTGCCTAATGAGTGAGCTAACTCACATTAATTGCGTTGCGCTCACTGCCCGCTTT
CCAGTCGGGAAACCTGTCGTGCCAGCTGCATTAATGAATCGGCCAACGCGCGGGGAGAGGCGGTTTGCGT
ATTGGGCGCTCTTCCGCTTCCTCGCTCACTGACTCGCTGCGCTCGGTCGTTCGGCTGCGGCGAGCGGTAT
CAGCTCACTCAAAGGCGGTAATACGGTTATCCACAGAATCAGGGGATAACGCAGGAAAGAACATGTGAGC
AAAAGGCCAGCAAAAGGCCAGGAACCGTAAAAAGGCCGCGTTGCTGGCGTTTTTCCATAGGCTCCGCCCC
CCTGACGAGCATCACAAAAATCGACGCTCAAGTCAGAGGTGGCGAAACCCGACAGGACTATAAAGATACC
AGGCGTTTCCCCCTGGAAGCTCCCTCGTGCGCTCTCCTGTTCCGACCCTGCCGCTTACCGGATACCTGTC
CGCCTTTCTCCCTTCGGGAAGCGTGGCGCTTTCTCATAGCTCACGCTGTAGGTATCTCAGTTCGGTGTAG
GTCGTTCGCTCCAAGCTGGGCTGTGTGCACGAACCCCCCGTTCAGCCCGACCGCTGCGCCTTATCCGGTA
ACTATCGTCTTGAGTCCAACCCGGTAAGACACGACTTATCGCCACTGGCAGCAGCCACTGGTAACAGGAT
TAGCAGAGCGAGGTATGTAGGCGGTGCTACAGAGTTCTTGAAGTGGTGGCCTAACTACGGCTACACTAGA
AGAACAGTATTTGGTATCTGCGCTCTGCTGAAGCCAGTTACCTTCGGAAAAAGAGTTGGTAGCTCTTGAT
CCGGCAAACAAACCACCGCTGGTAGCGGTGGTTTTTTTGTTTGCAAGCAGCAGATTACGCGCAGAAAAAA
AGGATCTCAAGAAGATCCTTTGATCTTTTCTACGGGGTCTGACGCTCAGTGGAACGAAAACTCACGTTAA
GGGATTTTGGTCATGAGATTATCAAAAAGGATCTTCACCTAGATCCTTTTAAATTAAAAATGAAGTTTTA
AATCAATCTAAAGTATATATGAGTAAACTTGGTCTGACAGTTACCAATGCTTAATCAGTGAGGCACCTAT
CTCAGCGATCTGTCTATTTCGTTCATCCATAGTTGCCTGACTCCCCGTCGTGTAGATAACTACGATACGG
GAGGGCTTACCATCTGGCCCCAGTGCTGCAATGATACCGCGAGACCCACGCTCACCGGCTCCAGATTTAT
CAGCAATAAACCAGCCAGCCGGAAGGGCCGAGCGCAGAAGTGGTCCTGCAACTTTATCCGCCTCCATCCA
GTCTATTAATTGTTGCCGGGAAGCTAGAGTAAGTAGTTCGCCAGTTAATAGTTTGCGCAACGTTGTTGCC
ATTGCTACAGGCATCGTGGTGTCACGCTCGTCGTTTGGTATGGCTTCATTCAGCTCCGGTTCCCAACGAT
CAAGGCGAGTTACATGATCCCCCATGTTGTGCAAAAAAGCGGTTAGCTCCTTCGGTCCTCCGATCGTTGT
CAGAAGTAAGTTGGCCGCAGTGTTATCACTCATGGTTATGGCAGCACTGCATAATTCTCTTACTGTCATG
CCATCCGTAAGATGCTTTTCTGTGACTGGTGAGTACTCAACCAAGTCATTCTGAGAATAGTGTATGCGGC
GACCGAGTTGCTCTTGCCCGGCGTCAATACGGGATAATACCGCGCCACATAGCAGAACTTTAAAAGTGCT
CATCATTGGAAAACGTTCTTCGGGGCGAAAACTCTCAAGGATCTTACCGCTGTTGAGATCCAGTTCGATG
TAACCCACTCGTGCACCCAACTGATCTTCAGCATCTTTTACTTTCACCAGCGTTTCTGGGTGAGCAAAAA
CAGGAAGGCAAAATGCCGCAAAAAAGGGAATAAGGGCGACACGGAAATGTTGAATACTCATACTCTTCCT
TTTTCAATATTATTGAAGCATTTATCAGGGTTATTGTCTCATGAGCGGATACATATTTGAATGTATTTAG
AAAAATAAACAAATAGGGGTTCCGCGCACATTTCCCCGAAAAGTGCCACCTGACGTCGACGGATCGGGAG
ATCTCCCGATCCCCTATGGTGCACTCTCAGTACAATCTGCTCTGATGCCGCATAGTTAAGCCAGTATCTG
CTCCCTGCTTGTGTGTTGGAGGTCGCTGAGTAGTGCGCGAGCAAAATTTAAGCTACAACAAGGCAAGGCT
TGACCGACAATTGCATGAAGAATCTGCTTAGGGTTAGGCGTTTTGCGCTGCTTCGCGATGTACGGGCCAG
ATATACGCGTT
Features (pLannotate 1.2.2; 22 found; start..end, strand, type, name):
      1..380     +  enhancer       CMV enhancer: human cytomegalovirus immediate early enhancer
    381..584     +  promoter       CMV promoter: human cytomegalovirus (CMV) immediate early promoter
    586..605     +  promoter       PLtetO-1 promoter (fragment): modified phage lambda PL promoter with tet operator sites (Lutz and Bujard, 1997)
    607..626     +  promoter       PLtetO-1 promoter (fragment): modified phage lambda PL promoter with tet operator sites (Lutz and Bujard, 1997)
    634..667     +  promoter       TRE3GV promoter (fragment): 3rd-generation Tet-responsive promoter that can be activated by binding of Tet-On® 3G, optimized for retroviral and lentiviral vectors
    762..787     +  CDS            3xFLAG (fragment): three tandem FLAG® epitope tags
    786..2693    +  CDS            PABPC1: PABP1_HUMAN - Also known as PAB1, PABP1, PABPC2. Experimental evidence at protein level: Swiss-Prot protein existence level 1. (Microbial infection) Positively regulates the replication of dengue virus (DENV). From Homo sapiens (Human).
   2742..2966    +  polyA_signal   bGH poly(A) signal: bovine growth hormone polyadenylation signal
   2970..2991    +  promoter       SV40 promoter (fragment): SV40 enhancer and early promoter
   3012..3245    +  rep_origin     f1 ori (fragment) (sequence partly withheld): f1 bacteriophage origin of replication; arrow indicates direction of (+) strand synthesis
   3250..3297    +  protein_bind   FRT: FLP-mediated recombination occurs in the 8-bp core sequence TCTAGAAA (Turan and Bode, 2011). FLP recombinase from the Saccharomyces cerevisiae 2μ plasmid
   3305..4327    +  CDS            HygR: aminoglycoside phosphotransferase from E. coli; aph(4)-Ia; confers resistance to hygromycin
   4337..4462    +  CDS            ble (fragment): BLE_KLEPN - Experimental evidence at protein level: Swiss-Prot protein existence level 1. Binding protein with a strong affinity to the bleomycin family of antibiotics. Binds to CL990; an antimitotic-antibiotic compound. From Klebsiella pneumoniae.
   4457..4578    +  polyA_signal   SV40 poly(A) signal: SV40 polyadenylation signal
   4651..4667    -  protein_bind   lac operator: The lac repressor binds to the lac operator to inhibit transcription in E. coli. This inhibition can be relieved by adding lactose or isopropyl-β-D-thiogalactopyranoside (IPTG). lac repressor encoded by lacI
   4675..4705    -  promoter       lac promoter: promoter for the E. coli lac operon
   4720..4741    -  protein_bind   CAP binding site: CAP binding activates transcription in the presence of cAMP. E. coli catabolite activator protein
   4754..4846    -  CDS            lacI (fragment): lac repressor; lacI; The lac repressor binds to the lac operator to inhibit transcription in E. coli. This inhibition can be relieved by adding lactose or isopropyl-β-D-thiogalactopyranoside (IPTG).
   5029..5617    -  rep_origin     ori: high-copy-number ColE1/pMB1/pBR322/pUC origin of replication
   5788..6648    -  CDS            AmpR: β-lactamase; bla; confers resistance to ampicillin, carbenicillin, and related antibiotics
   6649..6753    -  promoter       AmpR promoter: bla
   6812..6864    -  misc_feature   bom (fragment): basis of mobility region from pBR322
