[The description below was written by a language model from this plasmid's Addgene catalogue record and pLannotate feature annotations shown in this document.]
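Description:
C204 is a mammalian expression plasmid built on a pcDNA5 backbone (about 7.0 kb in the sequenced record) that delivers an siRNA-resistant version of human PABPC1, the cytoplasmic poly(A)-binding protein, to human cell lines by transfection. It is propagated in E. coli through a high-copy ColE1/pUC-type origin with ampicillin selection from the bla gene and its own promoter. Small remnants of f1 ori, lac regulatory elements and a pBR322 bom region are also annotated in the backbone.

The expression cassette is driven by the CMV immediate-early enhancer and promoter, followed directly by two short matches to tet operator-containing promoters. This pattern suggests a tetracycline-operator-regulated CMV promoter that would be repressible in cells expressing Tet repressor and otherwise constitutive, although the catalogue entry does not mention inducibility. Downstream lies a short N-terminal FLAG epitope (annotated as a partial match to 3xFLAG) fused to the full PABPC1 coding sequence, terminated by the bovine growth hormone polyadenylation signal. The coding sequence carries multiple silent mutations that leave the protein unchanged but prevent recognition by siRNAs targeting the endogenous transcript.

After the cassette, an FRT site sits immediately upstream of a hygromycin resistance gene with an SV40 poly(A) signal. No full promoter is annotated in front of it, which is consistent with designs in which FLP-mediated integration at a genomic FRT site activates the marker, allowing selection of stable integrants in compatible host lines. The stated use is transfection-based expression. The construct suits rescue experiments in which endogenous PABPC1 is knocked down and the FLAG-tagged, siRNA-resistant protein is supplied in its place, in the context of studying how poly(A)-tail length relates to translational efficiency.
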