Addgene plasmid #174358: C204
Purpose: For expressing siRNA-resistant human PABPC1 in human cell lines via transfection
Depositing lab: David Bartel. Depositing organization: Whitehead Institute for Biomedical Research. Publication: The molecular basis of coupling between poly(A)-tail length and translational efficiency. Xiang K, Bartel DP. Elife. 2021 Jul 2;10. pii: 66493. doi: 10.7554/eLife.66493. PubMed 34213414.
Backbone
  Vector backbone: pcDNA5
  Vector type: Mammalian Expression
  Selectable markers: Hygromycin
Growth in bacteria
  Bacterial resistance: Ampicillin, 100 μg/mL
  Growth temperature: 37°C
  Growth strain: DH5alpha
  Copy number: Unknown
Gene/Insert
  Gene/Insert name: PABPC1
  Species: H. sapiens (human)
  Mutation: Multiple silent mutations introduced to be resistant to siRNAs
  GenBank ID: NM_002568
  Entrez Gene: PABPC1 (a.k.a. PAB1, PABP, PABP1, PABPC2, PABPL1)
  Tag / fusion protein: FLAG (N terminal on insert)
Terms and licenses: Academic/Nonprofit Terms; Industry Terms: Not Available to Industry
How to cite: C204 was a gift from David Bartel (Addgene plasmid # 174358 ; http://n2t.net/addgene:174358 ; RRID:Addgene_174358)
